>Addgene plasmid #179556 | GCN5 FL-dCas9-CBP core | addgene full sequence | sequence record 354745 | Addgene NGS Result
CATTTTCTCCTCCTTGTATAAATCCTGGTTGCTGTCTCTTTATGAGGAGTTGTGGCCCGTTGTCAGGCAA
CGTGGCGTGGTGTGCACTGTGTTTGCTGACGCAACCCCCACTGGTTGGGGCATTGCCACCACCTGTCAGC
TCCTTTCCGGGACTTTCGCTTTCCCCCTCCCTATTGCCACGGCGGAACTCATCGCCGCCTGCCTTGCCCG
CTGCTGGACAGGGGCTCGGCTGTTGGGCACTGACAATTCCGTGGTGTTGTCGGGGAAATCATCGTCCTTT
CCTTGGCTGCTCGCCTGTGTTGCCACCTGGATTCTGCGCGGGACGTCCTTCTGCTACGTCCCTTCGGCCC
TCAATCCAGCGGACCTTCCTTCCCGCGGCCTGCTGCCGGCTCTGCGGCCTCTTCCGCGTCTTCGCCTTCG
CCCTCAGACGAGTCGGATCTCCCTTTGGGCCGCCTCCCCGCGTCGACTTTAAGACCAATGACTTACAAGG
CAGCTGTAGATCTTAGCCACTTTTTAAAAGAAAAGGGGGGACTGGAAGGGCTAATTCACTCCCAACGAAG
ACAAGATCTGCTTTTTGCTTGTACTGGGTCTCTCTGGTTAGACCAGATCTGAGCCTGGGAGCTCTCTGGC
TAACTAGGGAACCCACTGCTTAAGCCTCAATAAAGCTTGCCTTGAGTGCTTCAAGTAGTGTGTGCCCGTC
TGTTGTGTGACTCTGGTAACTAGAGATCCCTCAGACCCTTTTAGTCAGTGTGGAAAATCTCTAGCAGGGC
CCGTTTAAACCCGCTGATCAGCCTCGACTGTGCCTTCTAGTTGCCAGCCATCTGTTGTTTGCCCCTCCCC
CGTGCCTTCCTTGACCCTGGAAGGTGCCACTCCCACTGTCCTTTCCTAATAAAATGAGGAAATTGCATCG
CATTGTCTGAGTAGGTGTCATTCTATTCTGGGGGGTGGGGTGGGGCAGGACAGCAAGGGGGAGGATTGGG
AAGACAATAGCAGGCATGCTGGGGATGCGGTGGGCTCTATGGCTTCTGAGGCGGAAAGAACCAGCTGGGG
CTCTAGGGGGTATCCCC
[124 nt withheld, positions 1068-1191]
C
[91 nt withheld, positions 1193-1283]
A
[49 nt withheld, positions 1285-1333]
CCTTTGACGTTGGAGTCCACGTTCTTT
[37 nt withheld, positions 1361-1397]
ACCCTATCTCGGTCTATTCTTTTGATTTATAAGGGATTTTGCCGATTTCGGCCTATTGGTTAAAAAATGA
GCTGATTTAACAAAAATTTAACGCGAATTAATTCTGTGGAATGTGTGTCAGTTAGGGTGTGGAAAGTCCC
CAGGCTCCCCAGCAGGCAGAAGTATGCAAAGCATGCATCTCAATTAGTCAGCAACCAGGTGTGGAAAGTC
CCCAGGCTCCCCAGCAGGCAGAAGTATGCAAAGCATGCATCTCAATTAGTCAGCAACCATAGTCCCGCCC
CTAACTCCGCCCATCCCGCCCCTAACTCCGCCCAGTTCCGCCCATTCTCCGCCCCATGGCTGACTAATTT
TTTTTATTTATGCAGAGGCCGAGGCCGCCTCTGCCTCTGAGCTATTCCAGAAGTAGTGAGGAGGCTTTTT
TGGAGGCCTAGGCTTTTGCAAAAAGCTCCCGGGAGCTTGTATATCCATTTTCGGATCTGATCAGCACGTG
TTGACAATTAATCATCGGCATAGTATATCGGCATAGTATAATACGACAAGGTGAGGAACTAAACCATGGC
CAAGTTGACCAGTGCCGTTCCGGTGCTCACCGCGCGCGACGTCGCCGGAGCGGTCGAGTTCTGGACCGAC
CGGCTCGGGTTCTCCCGGGACTTCGTGGAGGACGACTTCGCCGGTGTGGTCCGGGACGACGTGACCCTGT
TCATCAGCGCGGTCCAGGACCAGGTGGTGCCGGACAACACCCTGGCCTGGGTGTGGGTGCGCGGCCTGGA
CGAGCTGTACGCCGAGTGGTCGGAGGTCGTGTCCACGAACTTCCGGGACGCCTCCGGGCCGGCCATGACC
GAGATCGGCGAGCAGCCGTGGGGGCGGGAGTTCGCCCTGCGCGACCCGGCCGGCAACTGCGTGCACTTCG
TGGCCGAGGAGCAGGACTGACACGTGCTACGAGATTTCGATTCCACCGCCGCCTTCTATGAAAGGTTGGG
CTTCGGAATCGTTTTCCGGGACGCCGGCTGGATGATCCTCCAGCGCGGGGATCTCATGCTGGAGTTCTTC
GCCCACCCCAACTTGTTTATTGCAGCTTATAATGGTTACAAATAAAGCAATAGCATCACAAATTTCACAA
ATAAAGCATTTTTTTCACTGCATTCTAGTTGTGGTTTGTCCAAACTCATCAATGTATCTTATCATGTCTG
TATACCGTCGACCTCTAGCTAGAGCTTGGCGTAATCATGGTCATAGCTGTTTCCTGTGTGAAATTGTTAT
CCGCTCACAATTCCACACAACATACGAGCCGGAAGCATAAAGTGTAAAGCCTGGGGTGCCTAATGAGTGA
GCTAACTCACATTAATTGCGTTGCGCTCACTGCCCGCTTTCCAGTCGGGAAACCTGTCGTGCCAGCTGCA
TTAATGAATCGGCCAACGCGCGGGGAGAGGCGGTTTGCGTATTGGGCGCTCTTCCGCTTCCTCGCTCACT
GACTCGCTGCGCTCGGTCGTTCGGCTGCGGCGAGCGGTATCAGCTCACTCAAAGGCGGTAATACGGTTAT
CCACAGAATCAGGGGATAACGCAGGAAAGAACATGTGAGCAAAAGGCCAGCAAAAGGCCAGGAACCGTAA
AAAGGCCGCGTTGCTGGCGTTTTTCCATAGGCTCCGCCCCCCTGACGAGCATCACAAAAATCGACGCTCA
AGTCAGAGGTGGCGAAACCCGACAGGACTATAAAGATACCAGGCGTTTCCCCCTGGAAGCTCCCTCGTGC
GCTCTCCTGTTCCGACCCTGCCGCTTACCGGATACCTGTCCGCCTTTCTCCCTTCGGGAAGCGTGGCGCT
TTCTCATAGCTCACGCTGTAGGTATCTCAGTTCGGTGTAGGTCGTTCGCTCCAAGCTGGGCTGTGTGCAC
GAACCCCCCGTTCAGCCCGACCGCTGCGCCTTATCCGGTAACTATCGTCTTGAGTCCAACCCGGTAAGAC
ACGACTTATCGCCACTGGCAGCAGCCACTGGTAACAGGATTAGCAGAGCGAGGTATGTAGGCGGTGCTAC
AGAGTTCTTGAAGTGGTGGCCTAACTACGGCTACACTAGAAGAACAGTATTTGGTATCTGCGCTCTGCTG
AAGCCAGTTACCTTCGGAAAAAGAGTTGGTAGCTCTTGATCCGGCAAACAAACCACCGCTGGTAGCGGTG
GTTTTTTTGTTTGCAAGCAGCAGATTACGCGCAGAAAAAAAGGATCTCAAGAAGATCCTTTGATCTTTTC
TACGGGGTCTGACGCTCAGTGGAACGAAAACTCACGTTAAGGGATTTTGGTCATGAGATTATCAAAAAGG
ATCTTCACCTAGATCCTTTTAAATTAAAAATGAAGTTTTAAATCAATCTAAAGTATATATGAGTAAACTT
GGTCTGACAGTTACCAATGCTTAATCAGTGAGGCACCTATCTCAGCGATCTGTCTATTTCGTTCATCCAT
AGTTGCCTGACTCCCCGTCGTGTAGATAACTACGATACGGGAGGGCTTACCATCTGGCCCCAGTGCTGCA
ATGATACCGCGAGACCCACGCTCACCGGCTCCAGATTTATCAGCAATAAACCAGCCAGCCGGAAGGGCCG
AGCGCAGAAGTGGTCCTGCAACTTTATCCGCCTCCATCCAGTCTATTAATTGTTGCCGGGAAGCTAGAGT
AAGTAGTTCGCCAGTTAATAGTTTGCGCAACGTTGTTGCCATTGCTACAGGCATCGTGGTGTCACGCTCG
TCGTTTGGTATGGCTTCATTCAGCTCCGGTTCCCAACGATCAAGGCGAGTTACATGATCCCCCATGTTGT
GCAAAAAAGCGGTTAGCTCCTTCGGTCCTCCGATCGTTGTCAGAAGTAAGTTGGCCGCAGTGTTATCACT
CATGGTTATGGCAGCACTGCATAATTCTCTTACTGTCATGCCATCCGTAAGATGCTTTTCTGTGACTGGT
GAGTACTCAACCAAGTCATTCTGAGAATAGTGTATGCGGCGACCGAGTTGCTCTTGCCCGGCGTCAATAC
GGGATAATACCGCGCCACATAGCAGAACTTTAAAAGTGCTCATCATTGGAAAACGTTCTTCGGGGCGAAA
ACTCTCAAGGATCTTACCGCTGTTGAGATCCAGTTCGATGTAACCCACTCGTGCACCCAACTGATCTTCA
GCATCTTTTACTTTCACCAGCGTTTCTGGGTGAGCAAAAACAGGAAGGCAAAATGCCGCAAAAAAGGGAA
TAAGGGCGACACGGAAATGTTGAATACTCATACTCTTCCTTTTTCAATATTATTGAAGCATTTATCAGGG
TTATTGTCTCATGAGCGGATACATATTTGAATGTATTTAGAAAAATAAACAAATAGGGGTTCCGCGCACA
TTTCCCCGAAAAGTGCCACCTGACGTCGACGGATCGGGAGATCTCCCGATCCCCTATGGTGCACTCTCAG
TACAATCTGCTCTGATGCCGCATAGTTAAGCCAGTATCTGCTCCCTGCTTGTGTGTTGGAGGTCGCTGAG
TAGTGCGCGAGCAAAATTTAAGCTACAACAAGGCAAGGCTTGACCGACAATTGCATGAAGAATCTGCTTA
GGGTTAGGCGTTTTGCGCTGCTTCGCGATGTACGGGCCAGATATACGCGTTGACATTGATTATTGACTAG
TTATTAATAGTAATCAATTACGGGGTCATTAGTTCATAGCCCATATATGGAGTTCCGCGTTACATAACTT
ACGGTAAATGGCCCGCCTGGCTGACCGCCCAACGACCCCCGCCCATTGACGTCAATAATGACGTATGTTC
CCATAGTAACGCCAATAGGGACTTTCCATTGACGTCAATGGGTGGAGTATTTACGGTAAACTGCCCACTT
GGCAGTACATCAAGTGTATCATATGCCAAGTACGCCCCCTATTGACGTCAATGACGGTAAATGGCCCGCC
TGGCATTATGCCCAGTACATGACCTTATGGGACTTTCCTACTTGGCAGTACATCTACGTATTAGTCATCG
CTATTACCATGGTGATGCGGTTTTGGCAGTACATCAATGGGCGTGGATAGCGGTTTGACTCACGGGGATT
TCCAAGTCTCCACCCCATTGACGTCAATGGGAGTTTGTTTTGGCACCAAAATCAACGGGACTTTCCAAAA
TGTCGTAACAACTCCGCCCCATTGACGCAAATGGGCGGTAGGCGTGTACGGTGGGAGGTCTATATAAGCA
GCGCGTTTTGCCTGTACTGGGTCTCTCTGGTTAGACCAGATCTGAGCCTGGGAGCTCTCTGGCTAACTAG
GGAACCCACTGCTTAAGCCTCAATAAAGCTTGCCTTGAGTGCTTCAAGTAGTGTGTGCCCGTCTGTTGTG
TGACTCTGGTAACTAGAGATCCCTCAGACCCTTTTAGTCAGTGTGGAAAATCTCTAGCAGTGGCGCCCGA
ACAGGGACTTGAAAGCGAAAGGGAAACCAGAGGAGCTCTCTCGACGCAGGACTCGGCTTGCTGAAGCGCG
CACGGCAAGAGGCGAGGGGCGGCGACTGGTGAGTACGCCAAAAATTTTGACTAGCGGAGGCTAGAAGGAG
AGAGATGGGTGCGAGAGCGTCAGTATTAAGCGGGGGAGAATTAGATCGCGATGGGAAAAAATTCGGTTAA
GGCCAGGGGGAAAGAAAAAATATAAATTAAAACATATAGTATGGGCAAGCAGGGAGCTAGAACGATTCGC
AGTTAATCCTGGCCTGTTAGAAACATCAGAAGGCTGTAGACAAATACTGGGACAGCTACAACCATCCCTT
CAGACAGGATCAGAAGAACTTAGATCATTATATAATACAGTAGCAACCCTCTATTGTGTGCATCAAAGGA
TAGAGATAAAAGACACCAAGGAAGCTTTAGACAAGATAGAGGAAGAGCAAAACAAAAGTAAGACCACCGC
ACAGCAAGCGGCCGCTGATCTTCAGACCTGGAGGAGGAGATATGAGGGACAATTGGAGAAGTGAATTATA
TAAATATAAAGTAGTAAAAATTGAACCATTAGGAGTAGCACCCACCAAGGCAAAGAGAAGAGTGGTGCAG
AGAGAAAAAAGAGCAGTGGGAATAGGAGCTTTGTTCCTTGGGTTCTTGGGAGCAGCAGGAAGCACTATGG
GCGCAGCGTCAATGACGCTGACGGTACAGGCCAGACAATTATTGTCTGGTATAGTGCAGCAGCAGAACAA
TTTGCTGAGGGCTATTGAGGCGCAACAGCATCTGTTGCAACTCACAGTCTGGGGCATCAAGCAGCTCCAG
GCAAGAATCCTGGCTGTGGAAAGATACCTAAAGGATCAACAGCTCCTGGGGATTTGGGGTTGCTCTGGAA
AACTCATTTGCACCACTGCTGTGCCTTGGAATGCTAGTTGGAGTAATAAATCTCTGGAACAGATTTGGAA
TCACACGACCTGGATGGAGTGGGACAGAGAAATTAACAATTACACAAGCTTAATACACTCCTTAATTGAA
GAATCGCAAAACCAGCAAGAAAAGAATGAACAAGAATTATTGGAATTAGATAAATGGGCAAGTTTGTGGA
ATTGGTTTAACATAACAAATTGGCTGTGGTATATAAAATTATTCATAATGATAGTAGGAGGCTTGGTAGG
TTTAAGAATAGTTTTTGCTGTACTTTCTATAGTGAATAGAGTTAGGCAGGGATATTCACCATTATCGTTT
CAGACCCACCTCCCAACCCCGAGGGGACCCGACAGGCCCGAAGGAATAGAAGAAGAAGGTGGAGAGAGAG
ACAGAGACAGATCCATTCGATTAGTGAACGGATCGGCACTGCGTGCGCCAATTCTGCAGACAAATGGCAG
TATTCATCCACAATTTTAAAAGAAAAGGGGGGATTGGGGGGTACAGTGCAGGGGAAAGAATAGTAGACAT
AATAGCAACAGACATACAAACTAAAGAATTACAAAAACAAATTACAAAAATTCAAAATTTTCGGGTTTAT
TACAGGGACAGCAGAGATCCAGTTTGGTTAATTAAGGTACCGATATCACTAGTGTTCCATTAACTGCGCT
AAAAATAATTTTTAAATCTTTTTTAGCTTCTTGCTCTTTTTTGTACGTCTCTGTTTTAGAGCTAGAAATA
GCAAGTTAAAATAAGGCTAGTCCGTTATCAACTTGAAAAAGTGGCACCGAGTCGGTGCTTTTTTGAATTC
GCTAGCTAGGTCTTGAAAGGAGTGGGAATTGGCTCCGGTGCCCGTCAGTGGGCAGAGCGCACATCGCCCA
CAGTCCCCGAGAAGTTGGGGGGAGGGGTCGGCAATTGATCCGGTGCCTAGAGAAGGTGGCGCGGGGTAAA
CTGGGAAAGTGATGTCGTGTACTGGCTCCGCCTTTTTCCCGAGGGTGGGGGAGAACCGTATATAAGTGCA
GTAGTCGCCGTGAACGTTCTTTTTCGCAACGGGTTTGCCGCCAGAACACAGGACCGGTTCTAGAGCGCCA
CCATGGCGGAACCTTCCCAGGCCCCGACCCCGGCCCCGGCTGCGCAGCCCCGGCCCCTTCAGTCCCCAGC
CCCTGCCCCAACTCCGACTCCTGCACCCAGCCCGGCTTCAGCCCCGATTCCGACTCCCACCCCGGCACCA
GCCCCTGCCCCAGCTGCAGCCCCAGCCGGCAGCACAGGGACTGGGGGGCCCGGGGTAGGAAGTGGGGGGG
CCGGGAGCGGGGGGGATCCGGCTCGACCTGGCCTGAGCCAGCAGCAGCGCGCCAGTCAGAGGAAGGCGCA
AGTCCGGGGGCTGCCGCGCGCCAAGAAGCTTGAGAAGCTAGGGGTCTTCTCGGCTTGCAAGGCCAATGAA
ACCTGTAAGTGTAATGGCTGGAAAAACCCCAAGCCCCCCACTGCACCCCGCATGGATCTGCAGCAGCCAG
CTGCCAACCTGAGTGAGCTGTGCCGCAGTTGTGAGCACCCCTTGGCTGACCACGTATCCCACTTGGAGAA
TGTGTCAGAGGATGAGATAAACCGACTGCTGGGGATGGTGGTGGATGTGGAGAATCTCTTCATGTCTGTT
CACAAGGAAGAGGACACAGACACCAAGCAGGTCTATTTCTACCTCTTCAAGCTACTGCGGAAATGCATCC
TGCAGATGACCCGGCCTGTGGTGGAGGGGTCCCTGGGCAGCCCTCCATTTGAGAAACCTAATATTGAGCA
GGGTGTGCTGAACTTTGTGCAGTACAAGTTTAGTCACCTGGCTCCCCGGGAGCGGCAGACGATGTTCGAG
CTCTCAAAGATGTTCTTGCTCTGCCTTAACTACTGGAAGCTTGAGACACCTGCCCAGTTTCGGCAGAGGT
CTCAGGCTGAGGACGTGGCTACCTACAAGGTCAATTACACCAGATGGCTCTGTTACTGCCACGTGCCCCA
GAGCTGTGATAGCCTCCCCCGCTACGAAACCACTCATGTCTTTGGGCGAAGCCTTCTCCGGTCCATTTTC
ACCGTTACCCGCCGGCAGCTGCTGGAAAAGTTCCGAGTGGAGAAGGACAAATTGGTGCCCGAGAAGAGGA
CCCTCATCCTCACTCACTTCCCCAAATTCCTGTCCATGCTGGAGGAGGAGATCTATGGGGCAAACTCTCC
AATCTGGGAGTCAGGCTTCACCATGCCACCCTCAGAGGGGACACAGCTGGTTCCCCGGCCAGCTTCAGTC
AGTGCAGCGGTTGTTCCCAGCACCCCCATCTTCAGCCCCAGCATGGGTGGGGGCAGCAACAGCTCCCTGA
GTCTGGATTCTGCAGGGGCCGAGCCTATGCCAGGCGAGAAGAGGACGCTCCCAGAGAACCTGACCCTGGA
GGATGCCAAGCGGCTCCGTGTGATGGGTGACATCCCCATGGAGCTGGTCAATGAGGTCATGCTGACCATC
ACTGACCCTGCTGCCATGCTGGGGCCTGAGACGAGCCTGCTTTCGGCCAATGCGGCCCGGGATGAGACAG
CCCGCCTGGAGGAGCGCCGCGGCATCATCGAGTTCCATGTCATCGGCAACTCACTGACGCCCAAGGCCAA
CCGGCGGGTGTTGCTGTGGCTCGTGGGGCTGCAGAATGTCTTTTCCCACCAGCTGCCGCGCATGCCTAAG
GAGTATATCGCCCGCCTCGTCTTTGACCCGAAGCACAAGACTCTGGCCTTGATCAAGGATGGGCGGGTCA
TCGGTGGCATCTGCTTCCGCATGTTTCCCACCCAGGGCTTCACGGAGATTGTCTTCTGTGCTGTCACCTC
GAATGAGCAGGTCAAGGGTTATGGGACCCACCTGATGAACCACCTGAAGGAGTATCACATCAAGCACAAC
ATTCTCTACTTCCTCACCTACGCCGACGAGTACGCCATCGGCTACTTCAAAAAGCAGGGTTTCTCCAAGG
ACATCAAGGTGCCCAAGAGCCGCTACCTGGGCTACATCAAGGACTACGAGGGAGCGACGCTGATGGAGTG
TGAGCTGAATCCCCGCATCCCCTACACGGAGCTGTCCCACATCATCAAGAAGCAGAAAGAGATCATCAAG
AAGCTGATTGAGCGCAAACAGGCCCAGATCCGCAAGGTCTACCCGGGGCTCAGCTGCTTCAAGGAGGGCG
TGAGGCAGATCCCTGTGGAGAGCGTTCCTGGCATTCGAGAGACAGGCTGGAAGCCATTGGGGAAGGAGAA
GGGGAAGGAGCTGAAGGACCCCGACCAGCTCTACACAACCCTCAAAAACCTGCTGGCCCAAATCAAGTCT
CACCCCAGTGCCTGGCCCTTCATGGAGCCTGTGAAGAAGTCGGAGGCCCCTGACTACTACGAGGTCATCC
GCTTCCCCATTGACCTGAAGACCATGACTGAGCGGCTGCGAAGCCGCTACTACGTGACCCGGAAGCTCTT
TGTGGCCGACCTGCAGCGGGTCATCGCCAACTGTCGCGAGTACAACCCCCCGGACAGCGAGTACTGCCGC
TGTGCCAGCGCCCTGGAGAAGTTCTTCTACTTCAAGCTCAAGGAGGGAGGCCTCATTGACAAGGGATCCC
CCAAGAAGAAGAGGAAGGTGGGATCCAGCGCTGCCACCATGGACAAGAAGTACAGCATCGGCCTGGCCAT
CGGCACCAACTCTGTGGGCTGGGCCGTGATCACCGACGAGTACAAGGTGCCCAGCAAGAAATTCAAGGTG
CTGGGCAACACCGACCGGCACAGCATCAAGAAGAACCTGATCGGAGCCCTGCTGTTCGACAGCGGCGAAA
CAGCCGAGGCCACCCGGCTGAAGAGAACCGCCAGAAGAAGATACACCAGACGGAAGAACCGGATCTGCTA
TCTGCAAGAGATCTTCAGCAACGAGATGGCCAAGGTGGACGACAGCTTCTTCCACAGACTGGAAGAGTCC
TTCCTGGTGGAAGAGGATAAGAAGCACGAGCGGCACCCCATCTTCGGCAACATCGTGGACGAGGTGGCCT
ACCACGAGAAGTACCCCACCATCTACCACCTGAGAAAGAAACTGGTGGACAGCACCGACAAGGCCGACCT
GCGGCTGATCTATCTGGCCCTGGCCCACATGATCAAGTTCCGGGGCCACTTCCTGATCGAGGGCGACCTG
AACCCCGACAACAGCGACGTGGACAAGCTGTTCATCCAGCTGGTGCAGACCTACAACCAGCTGTTCGAGG
AAAACCCCATCAACGCCAGCGGCGTGGACGCCAAGGCCATCCTGTCTGCCAGACTGAGCAAGAGCAGACG
GCTGGAAAATCTGATCGCCCAGCTGCCCGGCGAGAAGAAGAATGGCCTGTTCGGAAACCTGATTGCCCTG
AGCCTGGGCCTGACCCCCAACTTCAAGAGCAACTTCGACCTGGCCGAGGATGCCAAACTGCAGCTGAGCA
AGGACACCTACGACGACGACCTGGACAACCTGCTGGCCCAGATCGGCGACCAGTACGCCGACCTGTTTCT
GGCCGCCAAGAACCTGTCCGACGCCATCCTGCTGAGCGACATCCTGAGAGTGAACACCGAGATCACCAAG
GCCCCCCTGAGCGCCTCTATGATCAAGAGATACGACGAGCACCACCAGGACCTGACCCTGCTGAAAGCTC
TCGTGCGGCAGCAGCTGCCTGAGAAGTACAAAGAGATTTTCTTCGACCAGAGCAAGAACGGCTACGCCGG
CTACATTGACGGCGGAGCCAGCCAGGAAGAGTTCTACAAGTTCATCAAGCCCATCCTGGAAAAGATGGAC
GGCACCGAGGAACTGCTCGTGAAGCTGAACAGAGAGGACCTGCTGCGGAAGCAGCGGACCTTCGACAACG
GCAGCATCCCCCACCAGATCCACCTGGGAGAGCTGCACGCCATTCTGCGGCGGCAGGAAGATTTTTACCC
ATTCCTGAAGGACAACCGGGAAAAGATCGAGAAGATCCTGACCTTCCGCATCCCCTACTACGTGGGCCCT
CTGGCCAGGGGAAACAGCAGATTCGCCTGGATGACCAGAAAGAGCGAGGAAACCATCACCCCCTGGAACT
TCGAGGAAGTGGTGGACAAGGGCGCTTCCGCCCAGAGCTTCATCGAGCGGATGACCAACTTCGATAAGAA
CCTGCCCAACGAGAAGGTGCTGCCCAAGCACAGCCTGCTGTACGAGTACTTCACCGTGTATAACGAGCTG
ACCAAAGTGAAATACGTGACCGAGGGAATGAGAAAGCCCGCCTTCCTGAGCGGCGAGCAGAAAAAGGCCA
TCGTGGACCTGCTGTTCAAGACCAACCGGAAAGTGACCGTGAAGCAGCTGAAAGAGGACTACTTCAAGAA
AATCGAGTGCTTCGACTCCGTGGAAATCTCCGGCGTGGAAGATCGGTTCAACGCCTCCCTGGGCACATAC
CACGATCTGCTGAAAATTATCAAGGACAAGGACTTCCTGGACAATGAGGAAAACGAGGACATTCTGGAAG
ATATCGTGCTGACCCTGACACTGTTTGAGGACAGAGAGATGATCGAGGAACGGCTGAAAACCTATGCCCA
CCTGTTCGACGACAAAGTGATGAAGCAGCTGAAGCGGCGGAGATACACCGGCTGGGGCAGGCTGAGCCGG
AAGCTGATCAACGGCATCCGGGACAAGCAGTCCGGCAAGACAATCCTGGATTTCCTGAAGTCCGACGGCT
TCGCCAACAGAAACTTCATGCAGCTGATCCACGACGACAGCCTGACCTTTAAAGAGGACATCCAGAAAGC
CCAGGTGTCCGGCCAGGGCGATAGCCTGCACGAGCACATTGCCAATCTGGCCGGCAGCCCCGCCATTAAG
AAGGGCATCCTGCAGACAGTGAAGGTGGTGGACGAGCTCGTGAAAGTGATGGGCCGGCACAAGCCCGAGA
ACATCGTGATCGAAATGGCCAGAGAGAACCAGACCACCCAGAAGGGACAGAAGAACAGCCGCGAGAGAAT
GAAGCGGATCGAAGAGGGCATCAAAGAGCTGGGCAGCCAGATCCTGAAAGAACACCCCGTGGAAAACACC
CAGCTGCAGAACGAGAAGCTGTACCTGTACTACCTGCAGAATGGGCGGGATATGTACGTGGACCAGGAAC
TGGACATCAACCGGCTGTCCGACTACGATGTGGACGCCATCGTGCCTCAGAGCTTTCTGAAGGACGACTC
CATCGACAACAAGGTGCTGACCAGAAGCGACAAGAACCGGGGCAAGAGCGACAACGTGCCCTCCGAAGAG
GTCGTGAAGAAGATGAAGAACTACTGGCGGCAGCTGCTGAACGCCAAGCTGATTACCCAGAGAAAGTTCG
ACAATCTGACCAAGGCCGAGAGAGGCGGCCTGAGCGAACTGGATAAGGCCGGCTTCATCAAGAGACAGCT
GGTGGAAACCCGGCAGATCACAAAGCACGTGGCACAGATCCTGGACTCCCGGATGAACACTAAGTACGAC
GAGAATGACAAGCTGATCCGGGAAGTGAAAGTGATCACCCTGAAGTCCAAGCTGGTGTCCGATTTCCGGA
AGGATTTCCAGTTTTACAAAGTGCGCGAGATCAACAACTACCACCACGCCCACGACGCCTACCTGAACGC
CGTCGTGGGAACCGCCCTGATCAAAAAGTACCCTAAGCTGGAAAGCGAGTTCGTGTACGGCGACTACAAG
GTGTACGACGTGCGGAAGATGATCGCCAAGAGCGAGCAGGAAATCGGCAAGGCTACCGCCAAGTACTTCT
TCTACAGCAACATCATGAACTTTTTCAAGACCGAGATTACCCTGGCCAACGGCGAGATCCGGAAGCGGCC
TCTGATCGAGACAAACGGCGAAACCGGGGAGATCGTGTGGGATAAGGGCCGGGATTTTGCCACCGTGCGG
AAAGTGCTGAGCATGCCCCAAGTGAATATCGTGAAAAAGACCGAGGTGCAGACAGGCGGCTTCAGCAAAG
AGTCTATCCTGCCCAAGAGGAACAGCGATAAGCTGATCGCCAGAAAGAAGGACTGGGACCCTAAGAAGTA
CGGCGGCTTCGACAGCCCCACCGTGGCCTATTCTGTGCTGGTGGTGGCCAAAGTGGAAAAGGGCAAGTCC
AAGAAACTGAAGAGTGTGAAAGAGCTGCTGGGGATCACCATCATGGAAAGAAGCAGCTTCGAGAAGAATC
CCATCGACTTTCTGGAAGCCAAGGGCTACAAAGAAGTGAAAAAGGACCTGATCATCAAGCTGCCTAAGTA
CTCCCTGTTCGAGCTGGAAAACGGCCGGAAGAGAATGCTGGCCTCTGCCGGCGAACTGCAGAAGGGAAAC
GAACTGGCCCTGCCCTCCAAATATGTGAACTTCCTGTACCTGGCCAGCCACTATGAGAAGCTGAAGGGCT
CCCCCGAGGATAATGAGCAGAAACAGCTGTTTGTGGAACAGCACAAGCACTACCTGGACGAGATCATCGA
GCAGATCAGCGAGTTCTCCAAGAGAGTGATCCTGGCCGACGCTAATCTGGACAAAGTGCTGTCCGCCTAC
AACAAGCACCGGGATAAGCCCATCAGAGAGCAGGCCGAGAATATCATCCACCTGTTTACCCTGACCAATC
TGGGAGCCCCTGCCGCCTTCAAGTACTTTGACACCACCATCGACCGGAAGAGGTACACCAGCACCAAAGA
GGTGCTGGACGCCACCCTGATCCACCAGAGCATCACCGGCCTGTACGAGACACGGATCGACCTGTCTCAG
CTGGGAGGCGACAAGCGACCTGCCGCCACAAAGAAGGCTGGACAGGCTAAGAAGAAGAAAGGATCCATCT
TTAAACCAGAGGAGTTACGCCAGGCCCTCATGCCAACCCTAGAAGCACTGTATCGACAGGACCCAGAGTC
ATTACCTTTCCGGCAGCCTGTAGATCCCCAGCTCCTCGGAATTCCAGACTATTTTGACATCGTAAAGAAT
CCCATGGACCTCTCCACCATCAAGCGGAAGCTGGACACAGGGCAATACCAAGAGCCCTGGCAGTACGTGG
ACGACGTCTGGCTCATGTTCAACAATGCCTGGCTCTATAATCGCAAGACATCCCGAGTCTATAAGTTTTG
CAGTAAGCTTGCAGAGGTCTTTGAGCAGGAAATTGACCCTGTCATGCAGTCCCTTGGATATTGCTGTGGA
CGCAAGTATGAGTTTTCCCCACAGACTTTGTGCTGCTATGGGAAGCAGCTGTGTACCATTCCTCGCGATG
CTGCCTACTACAGCTATCAGAATAGGTATCATTTCTGTGAGAAGTGTTTCACAGAGATCCAGGGCGAGAA
TGTGACCCTGGGTGACGACCCTTCACAGCCCCAGACGACAATTTCAAAGGATCAGTTTGAAAAGAAGAAA
AATGATACCTTAGACCCCGAACCTTTCGTTGATTGCAAGGAGTGTGGCCGGAAGATGCATCAGATTTGCG
TTCTGCACTATGACATCATTTGGCCTTCAGGTTTTGTGTGCGACAACTGCTTGAAGAAAACTGGCAGACC
TCGAAAAGAAAACAAATTCAGTGCTAAGAGGCTGCAGACCACAAGACTGGGAAACCACTTGGAAGACCGA
GTGAACAAATTTTTGCGGCGCCAGAATCACCCTGAAGCCGGGGAGGTTTTTGTCCGAGTGGTGGCCAGCT
CAGACAAGACGGTGGAGGTCAAGCCCGGGATGAAGTCACGGTTTGTGGATTCTGGGGAAATGTCTGAATC
TTTCCCATATCGAACCAAAGCTCTGTTTGCTTTTGAGGAAATTGACGGCGTGGATGTCTGCTTTTTTGGA
ATGCACGTCCAAGAATACGGCTCTGATTGCCCCCCTCCAAACACGAGGCGTGTGTACATTTCTTATCTGG
ATAGTATTCATTTCTTCCGGCCACGTTGCCTCCGCACAGCCGTTTACCATGAGATCCTTATTGGATATTT
AGAGTATGTGAAGAAATTAGGGTATGTGACAGGGCACATCTGGGCCTGTCCTCCAAGTGAAGGAGATGAT
TACATCTTCCATTGCCACCCACCTGATCAAAAAATACCCAAGCCAAAACGACTGCAGGAGTGGTACAAAA
AGATGCTGGACAAGGCGTTTGCAGAGCGGATCATCCATGACTACAAGGATATTTTCAAACAAGCAACTGA
AGACAGGCTCACCAGTGCCAAGGAACTGCCCTATTTTGAAGGTGATTTCTGGCCCAATGTGTTAGAAGAG
AGCATTAAGGAACTAGAACAAGAAGAAGAGGAGAGGAAAAAGGAAGAGAGCACTGCAGCCAGTGAAACCA
CTGAGGGCAGTCAGGGCGACAGCAAGAATGCCAAGAAGAAGAACAACAAGAAAACCAACAAGAACAAAAG
CAGCATCAGCCGCGCCAACAAGAAGAAGCCCAGCATGCCCAACGTGTCCAATGACCTGTCCCAGAAGCTG
TATGCCACCATGGAGAAGCACAAGGAGGTCTTCTTCGTGATCCACCTGCACGCTGGGCCTGTCATCAACA
CCCTGCCCCCCATCGTCGACCCCGACCCCCTGCTCAGCTGTGACCTCATGGATGGGCGCGACGCCTTCCT
CACCCTCGCCAGAGACAAGCACTGGGAGTTCTCCTCCTTGCGCCGCTCCAAGTGGTCCACGCTCTGCATG
CTGGTGGAGCTGCACACCCAGGGCCAGGACGGATCCGATTACAAAGACGATGACGATAAGGGATCCGGCG
CAACAAACTTCTCTCTGCTGAAACAAGCCGGAGATGTCGAAGAGAATCCTGGACCGACCGAGTACAAGCC
CACGGTGCGCCTCGCCACCCGCGACGACGTCCCCAGGGCCGTACGCACCCTCGCCGCCGCGTTCGCCGAC
TACCCCGCCACGCGCCACACCGTCGATCCGGACCGCCACATCGAGCGGGTCACCGAGCTGCAAGAACTCT
TCCTCACGCGCGTCGGGCTCGACATCGGCAAGGTGTGGGTCGCGGACGACGGCGCCGCGGTGGCGGTCTG
GACCACGCCGGAGAGCGTCGAAGCGGGGGCGGTGTTCGCCGAGATCGGCCCGCGCATGGCCGAGTTGAGC
GGTTCCCGGCTGGCCGCGCAGCAACAGATGGAAGGCCTCCTGGCGCCGCACCGGCCCAAGGAGCCCGCGT
GGTTCCTGGCCACCGTCGGAGTCTCGCCCGACCACCAGGGCAAGGGTCTGGGCAGCGCCGTCGTGCTCCC
CGGAGTGGAGGCGGCCGAGCGCGCCGGGGTGCCCGCCTTCCTGGAGACCTCCGCGCCCCGCAACCTCCCC
TTCTACGAGCGGCTCGGCTTCACCGTCACCGCCGACGTCGAGGTGCCCGAAGGACCGCGCACCTGGTGCA
TGACCCGCAAGCCCGGTGCCTGAACGCGTTAAGTCGACAATCAACCTCTGGATTACAAAATTTGTGAAAG
ATTGACTGGTATTCTTAACTATGTTGCTCCTTTTACGCTATGTGGATACGCTGCTTTAATGCCTTTGTAT
CATGCTATTGCTTCCCGTATGGCTTT
Features (pLannotate 1.2.2; 35 found; start..end, strand, type, name):
    512..531     +  misc_feature   cPPT/CTS (fragment): central polypurine tract and central termination sequence of HIV-1
    533..766     +  LTR            3' LTR (ΔU3): self-inactivating 3' long terminal repeat (LTR) from HIV-1
    798..1022    +  polyA_signal   bGH poly(A) signal: bovine growth hormone polyadenylation signal
   1026..1047    +  promoter       SV40 promoter (fragment): SV40 enhancer and early promoter
   1068..1496    +  rep_origin     f1 ori (sequence partly withheld): f1 bacteriophage origin of replication; arrow indicates direction of (+) strand synthesis
   1510..1839    +  promoter       SV40 promoter: SV40 enhancer and early promoter
   1887..1934    +  promoter       EM7 promoter: synthetic bacterial promoter&nbsp
   1953..2327    +  CDS            BleoR: antibiotic-binding protein; Sh ble from Streptoalloteichus hindustanus; confers resistance to bleomycin, phleomycin, and Zeocin™
   2337..2462    +  CDS            ble (fragment): BLE_KLEPN - Experimental evidence at protein level: Swiss-Prot protein existence level 1. Binding protein with a strong affinity to the bleomycin family of antibiotics. Binds to CL990; an antimitotic-antibiotic compound. From Klebsiella pneumoniae.
   2457..2578    +  polyA_signal   SV40 poly(A) signal: SV40 polyadenylation signal
   2649..2671    -  protein_bind   lac operator (fragment): The lac repressor binds to the lac operator to inhibit transcription in E. coli. This inhibition can be relieved by adding lactose or isopropyl-β-D-thiogalactopyranoside (IPTG). lac repressor encoded by lacI
   2675..2705    -  promoter       lac promoter: promoter for the E. coli lac operon
   2720..2741    -  protein_bind   CAP binding site: CAP binding activates transcription in the presence of cAMP. E. coli catabolite activator protein
   2754..2846    -  CDS            lacI (fragment): lac repressor; lacI; The lac repressor binds to the lac operator to inhibit transcription in E. coli. This inhibition can be relieved by adding lactose or isopropyl-β-D-thiogalactopyranoside (IPTG).
   3029..3617    -  rep_origin     ori: high-copy-number ColE1/pMB1/pBR322/pUC origin of replication
   3788..4648    -  CDS            AmpR: β-lactamase; bla; confers resistance to ampicillin, carbenicillin, and related antibiotics
   4649..4753    -  promoter       AmpR promoter: bla
   4812..4864    -  misc_feature   bom (fragment): basis of mobility region from pBR322
   5019..5398    +  enhancer       CMV enhancer: human cytomegalovirus immediate early enhancer
   5399..5598    +  promoter       CMV promoter: human cytomegalovirus (CMV) immediate early promoter
   5616..5796    +  LTR            5' LTR (truncated): truncated 5' long terminal repeat (LTR) from HIV-1
   5843..5968    +  misc_feature   HIV-1 Ψ: packaging signal of human immunodeficiency virus type 1
   5952..6315    +  CDS            HIV-1 gag (fragment): gag protein from human immunodeficiency virus 1; gag
   6461..6694    +  misc_feature   RRE: The Rev response element (RRE) of HIV-1 allows for Rev-dependent mRNA export from the nucleus to the cytoplasm.
   7071..7171    +  CDS            Rev (fragment): human immunodeficiency virus 1 (HIV-1) Rev protein; rev; enhances nuclear export of unspliced and incompletely spliced viral mRNAs
   7221..7338    +  misc_feature   cPPT/CTS: central polypurine tract and central termination sequence of HIV-1
   7470..7545    +  misc_RNA       gRNA scaffold: guide RNA scaffold for the Streptococcus pyogenes CRISPR/Cas9 system
   7563..7581    +  CDS            small t antigen (fragment): SV40 (simian virus 40) small t antigen
   7607..7818    +  promoter       EF-1α core promoter: core promoter for human elongation factor EF-1α
   8056..10350   +  CDS            KAT2A (fragment): KAT2A_HUMAN - Also known as GCN5 From Homo sapiens (Human).
  10399..12000   +  CDS            dCas9(N): N-terminal portion of catalytically inactive Streptococcus pyogenes dCas9 carrying the D10A mutation (Zetsche et al., 2015)
  12001..14499   +  CDS            Cas9(C): C-terminal portion of Streptococcus pyogenes Cas9 (Zetsche et al., 2015)
  14530..16407   +  CDS            CREBBP (fragment): CBP_HUMAN - Also known as CBP. Experimental evidence at protein level: Swiss-Prot protein existence level 1. Acetylates histones, giving a specific tag for transcriptional activation (PubMed:24616510). Also acetylates non- histone proteins, like DDX21, FBL, IRF2, MAFG, NCOA3, POLR1E/PAF53 and FOXO1 (PubMed:10490106, PubMed:11154691, PubMed:12738767, PubMed:12929931, PubMed:9707565, PubMed:24207024, PubMed:28790157, PubMed:30540930). Binds specifically to phosphorylated CREB and enhances its transcriptional activity toward cAMP-responsive genes. Acts as a coactivator of ALX1. Acts as a circadia
  16503..17100   +  CDS            PuroR (fragment): puromycin N-acetyltransferase; pac from Streptomyces; confers resistance to puromycin
  17116..461     +  misc_feature   WPRE (across the origin): woodchuck hepatitis virus posttranscriptional regulatory element
