[The description below was written by a language model from this plasmid's Addgene catalogue record and pLannotate feature annotations shown in this document.]
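Description:
GCN5 FL-dCas9-CBP core is a lentiviral mammalian expression plasmid of about 17.2 kb built on the LentiCRISPR v2 backbone. It is propagated in E. coli through a high-copy ColE1/pUC-type origin with ampicillin selection (AmpR), and also carries an f1 origin. The transfer-vector elements are those of a self-inactivating HIV-1 system: a CMV enhancer/promoter driving a truncated 5' LTR, the Ψ packaging signal with a gag fragment, the RRE for Rev-dependent RNA export, a cPPT/CTS, a WPRE to boost transcript expression, and a ΔU3 3' LTR. Outside the LTRs, the backbone includes a bGH polyadenylation signal and an SV40/EM7-driven bleomycin/Zeocin resistance cassette.

The payload is an approximately 8.6 kb fusion protein expressed from an EF-1α core promoter. It consists of full-length human GCN5 (KAT2A) at the N terminus, catalytically inactive S. pyogenes Cas9 (D10A and H840A), and the human CBP (CREBBP) core, residues 1084-1701, at the C terminus, with a C-terminal Flag tag recorded in the catalogue. GCN5 and CBP are both histone acetyltransferases, so the fusion places two acetyltransferase activities at whatever genomic site a guide RNA specifies without cutting the DNA. A puromycin resistance gene lies downstream of the fusion for selecting transduced cells; the table does not annotate how it is linked to the fusion. A gRNA scaffold is annotated upstream of the EF-1α promoter, but no U6 promoter or spacer is annotated, so the record does not show whether a functional guide cassette is present. The associated publication is a systematic comparison of CRISPR-based transcriptional activators at promoters and enhancers, which is consistent with its use as a programmable epigenetic activator.
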