Addgene plasmid #179556: GCN5 FL-dCas9-CBP core
Purpose: encodes S. pyogenes dCas9 with n-terminal fusion of full length human GCN5 and c-terminal fusion of human CBP core (aa 1084-1701) driven by EF-1alpha promoter
Depositing lab: Isaac Hilton. Depositing organization: Rice University. Publication: Systematic comparison of CRISPR-based transcriptional activators uncovers gene-regulatory features of enhancer-promoter interactions. Wang K, Escobar M, Li J, Mahata B, Goell J, Shah S, Cluck M, Hilton IB. Nucleic Acids Res. 2022 Aug 12;50(14):7842-7855. doi: 10.1093/nar/gkac582. PubMed 35849129.
Backbone
  Vector backbone: LentiCRISPR v2
  Vector type: Mammalian Expression, Lentiviral
  Selectable markers: Puromycin
Growth in bacteria
  Bacterial resistance: Ampicillin, 100 μg/mL
  Growth temperature: 37°C
  Growth strain: NEB Stable
  Copy number: High Copy
Gene/Insert
  Gene/Insert name: S. pyogenes dCas9 with n-terminal fusion of full length human GCN5 and c-terminal fusion of human CBP core (aa 1084-1701)
  Species: H. sapiens (human)
  Insert size (bp): 8568
  Mutation: D10A; H840A in S.pyogenes Cas9
  Entrez Gene: CREBBP (a.k.a. CBP, KAT3A, MKHK1, RSTS, RSTS1); KAT2A (a.k.a. GCN5, GCN5L2, PCAF-b, hGCN5)
  Promoter: EF-1alpha
  Tag / fusion protein: Flag Tag (C terminal on insert)
  Cloning method: Gibson Cloning
  Sequencing primers: 5′ ATCCGGTGCCTAGAGAAGGT
Terms and licenses: Academic/Nonprofit Terms; Industry Terms: Not Available to Industry
How to cite: GCN5 FL-dCas9-CBP core was a gift from Isaac Hilton (Addgene plasmid # 179556 ; http://n2t.net/addgene:179556 ; RRID:Addgene_179556)
